>Addgene plasmid #129259 | pCAG-Mac_Q139D_D150N_E258V-HaloTag | addgene full sequence | sequence record 254361 | Addgene NGS Result
GCTAGCCGCCACCATGATCGTTGATCAGTTCGAGGAGGTTCTCATGAAAACATCACAGCTCTTCCCTCTG
CCAACTGCAACACAATCTGCCCAACCTACCCATGTTGCACCTGTACCGACCGTCCTTCCTGACACACCGA
TTTACGAGACCGTCGGAGATAGTGGTTCCAAAACTCTTTGGGTAGTATTCGTGTTGATGCTCATAGCATC
CGCAGCTTTCACGGCCTTGAGCTGGAAGATACCTGTAAACCGGAGGTTGTACCACGTAATCACCACTATC
ATCACACTCACAGCCGCACTGTCTTATTTTGCCATGGCAACCGGCCATGGAGTCGCCCTCAACAAGATAG
TCATCAGGACGCAACACGACCATGTGCCGGACACCTATGAAACCGTATATAGGCAGGTATACTACGCACG
GTACATTGATTGGGCAATAACAACCCCATTGCTTCTGCTGAATCTCGGGTTGCTTGCAGGGATGTCAGGA
GCACACATTTTTATGGCAATTGTTGCCGATCTTATTATGGTCTTGACGGGATTGTTCGCTGCCTTTGGCA
GTGAAGGGACTCCTCAAAAATGGGGCTGGTATACGATTGCTTGCATCGCCTACATCTTTGTTGTCTGGCA
TCTCGTACTTAACGGCGGTGCTAACGCCAGGGTTAAAGGGGAGAAGCTTCGGTCTTTTTTCGTTGCTATC
GGAGCCTACACCCTCATCTTGTGGACAGCTTATCCTATCGTTTGGGGCCTGGCCGACGGGGCTCGCAAAA
TTGGCGTAGACGGGGTGATTATTGCCTATGCAGTTCTGGATGTACTGGCTAAAGGGGTCTTCGGTGCATG
GCTCCTGGTCACTCATGCCAATCTTCGCGAATCAGACATCGGTACCGGCTTTCCATTCGACCCCCATTAT
GTGGAAGTCCTGGGCGAGCGCATGCACTACGTCGATGTTGGTCCGCGCGATGGCACCCCTGTGCTGTTCC
TGCACGGTAACCCGACCTCCTCCTACGTGTGGCGCAACATCATCCCGCATGTTGCACCGACCCATCGCTG
CATTGCTCCAGACCTGATCGGTATGGGCAAATCCGACAAACCAGACCTGGGTTATTTCTTCGACGACCAC
GTCCGCTTCATGGATGCCTTCATCGAAGCCCTGGGTCTGGAAGAGGTCGTCCTGGTCATTCACGACTGGG
GCTCCGCTCTGGGTTTCCACTGGGCCAAGCGCAATCCAGAGCGCGTCAAAGGTATTGCATTTATGGAGTT
CATCCGCCCTATCCCGACCTGGGACGAATGGCCAGAATTTGCCCGCGAGACCTTCCAGGCCTTCCGCACC
ACCGACGTCGGCCGCAAGCTGATCATCGATCAGAACGTTTTTATCGAGGGTACGCTGCCGATGGGTGTCG
TCCGCCCGCTGACTGAAGTCGAGATGGACCATTACCGCGAGCCGTTCCTGAATCCTGTTGACCGCGAGCC
ACTGTGGCGCTTCCCAAACGAGCTGCCAATCGCCGGTGAGCCAGCGAACATCGTCGCGCTGGTCGAAGAA
TACATGGACTGGCTGCACCAGTCCCCTGTCCCGAAGCTGCTGTTCTGGGGCACCCCAGGCGTTCTGATCC
CACCGGCCGAAGCCGCTCGCCTGGCCAAAAGCCTGCCTAACTGCAAGGCTGTGGACATCGGCCCGGGTCT
GAATCTGCTGCAAGAAGACAACCCGGACCTGATCGGCAGCGAGATCGCGCGCTGGCTGTCGACGCTCGAG
ATTTCCGGCGAGCCAACCACTAAGAGCAGGATCACCAGCGAGGGCGAGTACATCCCCCTGGACCAGATCG
ACATCAACGTGTTCTGCTACGAGAACGAGGTGTAATGAAAGCTTGCTACCGAGCTCGGATCCACTAGTCC
AGTGTGGTGGAATTCTGCAGATATCCAGCACAGTGGCGGCCGCTCGAGTCTAGAGGGCCCGTTTAAACCC
GCTGATCAGCCTCGACTGTGCCTTCTAGTTGCCAGCCATCTGTTGTTTGCCCCTCCCCCGTGCCTTCCTT
GACCCTGGAAGGTGCCACTCCCACTGTCCTTTCCTAATAAAATGAGGAAATTGCATCGCATTGTCTGAGT
AGGTGTCATTCTATTCTGGGGGGTGGGGTGGGGCAGGACAGCAAGGGGGAGGATTGGGAAGACAATAGCA
GGCATGCTGGGGATGCGGTGGGCTCTATGGCTTCTGAGGCGGAAAGAACCAGCTGGGGCTCTAGGGGGTA
TCCCC
[124 nt withheld, positions 2246-2369]
C
[91 nt withheld, positions 2371-2461]
A
[49 nt withheld, positions 2463-2511]
CCTTTGACGTTGGAGTCCACGTTCTTT
[37 nt withheld, positions 2539-2575]
ACCCTATCTCGGTCTATTCTTTTGATTTATAAGGGATTTTGCCGATTTCGGCCTATTGGTTAAAAAATGA
GCTGATTTAACAAAAATTTAACGCGAATTAATTCTGTGGAATGTGTGTCAGTTAGGGTGTGGAAAGTCCC
CAGGCTCCCCAGCAGGCAGAAGTATGCAAAGCATGCATCTCAATTAGTCAGCAACCAGGTGTGGAAAGTC
CCCAGGCTCCCCAGCAGGCAGAAGTATGCAAAGCATGCATCTCAATTAGTCAGCAACCATAGTCCCGCCC
CTAACTCCGCCCATCCCGCCCCTAACTCCGCCCAGTTCCGCCCATTCTCCGCCCCATGGCTGACTAATTT
TTTTTATTTATGCAGAGGCCGAGGCCGCCTCTGCCTCTGAGCTATTCCAGAAGTAGTGAGGAGGCTTTTT
TGGAGGCCTAGGCTTTTGCAAAAAGCTCCCGCATGACCGAGTACAAGCCCACGGTGCGCCTCGCCACCCG
CGACGACGTCCCCAGGGCCGTACGCACCCTCGCCGCCGCGTTCGCCGACTACCCCGCCACGCGCCACACC
GTCGATCCGGACCGCCACATCGAGCGGGTCACCGAGCTGCAAGAACTCTTCCTCACGCGCGTCGGGCTCG
ACATCGGCAAGGTGTGGGTCGCGGACGACGGCGCCGCGGTGGCGGTCTGGACCACGCCGGAGAGCGTCGA
AGCGGGGGCGGTGTTCGCCGAGATCGGCCCGCGCATGGCCGAGTTGAGCGGTTCCCGGCTGGCCGCGCAG
CAACAGATGGAAGGCCTCCTGGCGCCGCACCGGCCCAAGGAGCCCGCGTGGTTCCTGGCCACCGTCGGCG
TCTCGCCCGACCACCAGGGCAAGGGTCTGGGCAGCGCCGTCGTGCTCCCCGGAGTGGAGGCGGCCGAGCG
CGCCGGGGTGCCCGCCTTCCTGGAGACCTCCGCGCCCCGCAACCTCCCCTTCTACGAGCGGCTCGGCTTC
ACCGTCACCGCCGACGTCGAGGTGCCCGAAGGACCGCGCACCTGGTGCATGACCCGCAAGCCCGGTGCCT
GATTCGAAATGACCGACCAAGCGACGCCCAACCTGCCATCACGAGATTTCGATTCCACCGCCGCCTTCTA
TGAAAGGTTGGGCTTCGGAATCGTTTTCCGGGACGCCGGCTGGATGATCCTCCAGCGCGGGGATCTCATG
CTGGAGTTCTTCGCCCACCCCAACTTGTTTATTGCAGCTTATAATGGTTACAAATAAAGCAATAGCATCA
CAAATTTCACAAATAAAGCATTTTTTTCACTGCATTCTAGTTGTGGTTTGTCCAAACTCATCAATGTATC
TTATCATGTCTGTATACCGTCGACCTCTAGCTAGAGCTTGGCGTAATCATGGTCATAGCTGTTTCCTGTG
TGAAATTGTTATCCGCTCACAATTCCACACAACATACGAGCCGGAAGCATAAAGTGTAAAGCCTGGGGTG
CCTAATGAGTGAGCTAACTCACATTAATTGCGTTGCGCTCACTGCCCGCTTTCCAGTCGGGAAACCTGTC
GTGCCAGCTGCATTAATGAATCGGCCAACGCGCGGGGAGAGGCGGTTTGCGTATTGGGCGCTCTTCCGCT
TCCTCGCTCACTGACTCGCTGCGCTCGGTCGTTCGGCTGCGGCGAGCGGTATCAGCTCACTCAAAGGCGG
TAATACGGTTATCCACAGAATCAGGGGATAACGCAGGAAAGAACATGTGAGCAAAAGGCCAGCAAAAGGC
CAGGAACCGTAAAAAGGCCGCGTTGCTGGCGTTTTTCCATAGGCTCCGCCCCCCTGACGAGCATCACAAA
AATCGACGCTCAAGTCAGAGGTGGCGAAACCCGACAGGACTATAAAGATACCAGGCGTTTCCCCCTGGAA
GCTCCCTCGTGCGCTCTCCTGTTCCGACCCTGCCGCTTACCGGATACCTGTCCGCCTTTCTCCCTTCGGG
AAGCGTGGCGCTTTCTCATAGCTCACGCTGTAGGTATCTCAGTTCGGTGTAGGTCGTTCGCTCCAAGCTG
GGCTGTGTGCACGAACCCCCCGTTCAGCCCGACCGCTGCGCCTTATCCGGTAACTATCGTCTTGAGTCCA
ACCCGGTAAGACACGACTTATCGCCACTGGCAGCAGCCACTGGTAACAGGATTAGCAGAGCGAGGTATGT
AGGCGGTGCTACAGAGTTCTTGAAGTGGTGGCCTAACTACGGCTACACTAGAAGAACAGTATTTGGTATC
TGCGCTCTGCTGAAGCCAGTTACCTTCGGAAAAAGAGTTGGTAGCTCTTGATCCGGCAAACAAACCACCG
CTGGTAGCGGTGGTTTTTTTGTTTGCAAGCAGCAGATTACGCGCAGAAAAAAAGGATCTCAAGAAGATCC
TTTGATCTTTTCTACGGGGTCTGACGCTCAGTGGAACGAAAACTCACGTTAAGGGATTTTGGTCATGAGA
TTATCAAAAAGGATCTTCACCTAGATCCTTTTAAATTAAAAATGAAGTTTTAAATCAATCTAAAGTATAT
ATGAGTAAACTTGGTCTGACAGTTACCAATGCTTAATCAGTGAGGCACCTATCTCAGCGATCTGTCTATT
TCGTTCATCCATAGTTGCCTGACTCCCCGTCGTGTAGATAACTACGATACGGGAGGGCTTACCATCTGGC
CCCAGTGCTGCAATGATACCGCGAGACCCACGCTCACCGGCTCCAGATTTATCAGCAATAAACCAGCCAG
CCGGAAGGGCCGAGCGCAGAAGTGGTCCTGCAACTTTATCCGCCTCCATCCAGTCTATTAATTGTTGCCG
GGAAGCTAGAGTAAGTAGTTCGCCAGTTAATAGTTTGCGCAACGTTGTTGCCATTGCTACAGGCATCGTG
GTGTCACGCTCGTCGTTTGGTATGGCTTCATTCAGCTCCGGTTCCCAACGATCAAGGCGAGTTACATGAT
CCCCCATGTTGTGCAAAAAAGCGGTTAGCTCCTTCGGTCCTCCGATCGTTGTCAGAAGTAAGTTGGCCGC
AGTGTTATCACTCATGGTTATGGCAGCACTGCATAATTCTCTTACTGTCATGCCATCCGTAAGATGCTTT
TCTGTGACTGGTGAGTACTCAACCAAGTCATTCTGAGAATAGTGTATGCGGCGACCGAGTTGCTCTTGCC
CGGCGTCAATACGGGATAATACCGCGCCACATAGCAGAACTTTAAAAGTGCTCATCATTGGAAAACGTTC
TTCGGGGCGAAAACTCTCAAGGATCTTACCGCTGTTGAGATCCAGTTCGATGTAACCCACTCGTGCACCC
AACTGATCTTCAGCATCTTTTACTTTCACCAGCGTTTCTGGGTGAGCAAAAACAGGAAGGCAAAATGCCG
CAAAAAAGGGAATAAGGGCGACACGGAAATGTTGAATACTCATACTCTTCCTTTTTCAATATTATTGAAG
CATTTATCAGGGTTATTGTCTCATGAGCGGATACATATTTGAATGTATTTAGAAAAATAAACAAATAGGG
GTTCCGCGCACATTTCCCCGAAAAGTGCCACCTGACGTCGACATTGATTATTGACTAGTTATTAATAGTA
ATCAATTACGGGGTCATTAGTTCATAGCCCATATATGGAGTTCCGCGTTACATAACTTACGGTAAATGGC
CCGCCTGGCTGACCGCCCAACGACCCCCGCCCATTGACGTCAATAATGACGTATGTTCCCATAGTAACGC
CAATAGGGACTTTCCATTGACGTCAATGGGTGGAGTATTTACGGTAAACTGCCCACTTGGCAGTACATCA
AGTGTATCATATGCCAAGTACGCCCCCTATTGACGTCAATGACGGTAAATGGCCCGCCTGGCATTATGCC
CAGTACATGACCTTATGGGACTTTCCTACTTGGCAGTACATCTACGTATTAGTCATCGCTATTACCATGG
TCGAGGTGAGCCCCACGTTCTGCTTCACTCTCCCCATCTCCCCCCCCTCCCCACCCCCAATTTTGTATTT
ATTTATTTTTTAATTATTTTGTGCAGCGATGGGGGCGGGGGGGGGGGGGGSGCGCCRGGSGGGGSGGGGS
GGGGSGRGGGGSGGGGSGGGGSGAGGCGGAGAGGTGCGGCGGCAGCCAATCAGAGCGGCGCGCTCCGAAA
GTTTCCTTTTATGGCGAGGCGGCGGCGGCGGCGGCCCTATAAAAAGCGAAGCGCGCGGCGGGCGGGAGTC
GCTGCGCGCTGCCTTCGCCCCGTGCCCCGCTCCGCCGCCGCCTCGCGCCGCCCGCCCCGGCTCTGACTGA
CCGCGTTACTCCCACAGGTGAGCGGGCGGGACGGCCCTTCTCCTCCGGGCTGTAATTAGCGCTTGGTTTA
ATGACGGCTTGTTTCTTTTCTGTGGCTGCGTGAAAGCCTTGAGGGGCTCCGGGAGGGCCCTTTGTGCGGG
GGGAGCGGCTCGGGGGGTGCGTGCGTGTGTGTGTGCGTGGGGAGCGCCGCGTGCGGCTCCGCGCTGCCCG
GCGGCTGTGAGCGCTGCGGGCGCGGCGCGGGGCTTTGTGCGCTCCGCAGTGTGCGCGAGGGGAGCGCGGC
CGGGGGCGGTGCCCCGCGGTGCGGGGGGGGCTGCGAGGGGAACAAAGGCTGCGTGCGGGGTGTGTGCGTG
GGGGGGTGAGCAGGGGGTGTGGGCGCGTCGGTCGGGCTGCAACCCCCCCTGCACCCCCCTCCCCGAGTTG
CTGAGCACGGCCCGGCTTCGGGTGCGGGGCTCCGTACGGGGCGTGGCGCGGGGCTCGCCGTGCCGGGCGG
GGGGTGGCGGCAGGTGGGGGTGCCGGGCGGGGCGGGGCCGCCTCGGGCCGGGGAGGGCTCGGGGGAGGGG
CGCGGCGGCCCCCGGAGCGCCGGCGGCTGTCGAGGCGCGGCGAGCCGCAGCCATTGCCTTTTATGGTAAT
CGTGCGAGAGGGCGCAGGGACTTCCTTTGTCCCAAATCTGTGCGGAGCCGAAATCTGGGAGGCGCCGCCG
CACCCCCTCTAGCGGGCGCGGGGCGAAGCGGTGCGGCGCCGGCAGGAAGGAAATGGGCGGGGAGGGCCTT
CGTGCGTCGCCGCGCCGCCGTCCCCTTCTCCCTCTCCAGCCTCGGGGCTGTCCGCGGGGGGACGGCTGCC
TTCGGGGGGGACGGGGCAGGGCGGGGTTCGGCTTCTGGCGTGTGACCGGCGGCTCTAGAGCCTCTGCTAA
CCATGTTCATGCCTTCTTCTTTTTCCTACAGCTCCTGGGCAACGTGCTGGTTATTGTGCTGTCTCATCAT
TTTGGCAAAGAATTCCTCGAGGAATTCACTCCTCAGGTGCAGGCTGCCTATCAGAAGGTGGTGGCTGGTG
TGGCCAATGCCCTGGCTCACAAATACCACTGAGATCTGCATGA
Features (pLannotate 1.2.2; 20 found; start..end, strand, type, name):
     80..880     +  CDS            nop-1 (fragment): NOP1_NEUCR - Experimental evidence at protein level: Swiss-Prot protein existence level 1. Could facilitate a sensory photoresponse. From Neurospora crassa (strain ATCC 24698 / 74-OR23-1A / CBS 708.71 / DSM 1257 / FGSC 987).
    873..1759    +  CDS            HaloTag® (fragment): modified bacterial dehalogenase that forms covalent bonds with chloroalkane derivatives
   1772..1831    +  CDS            KCNJ2 (fragment): KCNJ2_HUMAN - Also known as IRK1. Experimental evidence at protein level: Swiss-Prot protein existence level 1. Probably participates in establishing action potential waveform and excitability of neuronal and muscle tissues. Inward rectifier potassium channels are characterized by a greater tendency to allow potassium to flow into the cell rather than out of it. Their voltage dependence is regulated by the concentration of extracellular potassium; as external potassium is raised, the voltage range of the channel opening shifts to more positive voltages. The inward rectification is mainly due t
   1976..2200    +  polyA_signal   bGH poly(A) signal: bovine growth hormone polyadenylation signal
   2204..2225    +  promoter       SV40 promoter (fragment): SV40 enhancer and early promoter
   2246..2674    +  rep_origin     f1 ori (sequence partly withheld): f1 bacteriophage origin of replication; arrow indicates direction of (+) strand synthesis
   2688..3017    +  promoter       SV40 promoter: SV40 enhancer and early promoter
   3028..3627    +  CDS            PuroR: puromycin N-acetyltransferase; pac from Streptomyces alboniger; confers resistance to puromycin
   3634..3792    +  CDS            ble (fragment): BLE_KLEPN - Experimental evidence at protein level: Swiss-Prot protein existence level 1. Binding protein with a strong affinity to the bleomycin family of antibiotics. Binds to CL990; an antimitotic-antibiotic compound. From Klebsiella pneumoniae.
   3787..3908    +  polyA_signal   SV40 poly(A) signal: SV40 polyadenylation signal
   3981..3997    -  protein_bind   lac operator: The lac repressor binds to the lac operator to inhibit transcription in E. coli. This inhibition can be relieved by adding lactose or isopropyl-β-D-thiogalactopyranoside (IPTG). lac repressor encoded by lacI
   4005..4035    -  promoter       lac promoter: promoter for the E. coli lac operon
   4050..4071    -  protein_bind   CAP binding site: CAP binding activates transcription in the presence of cAMP. E. coli catabolite activator protein
   4084..4176    -  CDS            lacI (fragment): lac repressor; lacI; The lac repressor binds to the lac operator to inhibit transcription in E. coli. This inhibition can be relieved by adding lactose or isopropyl-β-D-thiogalactopyranoside (IPTG).
   4359..4947    -  rep_origin     ori: high-copy-number ColE1/pMB1/pBR322/pUC origin of replication
   5118..5978    -  CDS            AmpR: β-lactamase; bla; confers resistance to ampicillin, carbenicillin, and related antibiotics
   5979..6083    -  promoter       AmpR promoter: bla
   6115..6494    +  enhancer       CMV enhancer: human cytomegalovirus immediate early enhancer
   6770..7786    +  intron         chimeric intron: chimera between introns from chicken β-actin and rabbit β-globin
   7790..7924    +  CDS            HBB: HBB_COLGU - Experimental evidence at transcript level: Swiss-Prot protein existence level 2. Involved in oxygen transport from the lung to the various peripheral tissues. From Colobus guereza (Mantled guereza) (Eastern black-and-white colobus monkey).
