[The description below was written by a language model from this plasmid's Addgene catalogue record and pLannotate feature annotations shown in this document.]
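Description:
pCAG-Mac_Q139D_D150N_E258V-HaloTag is a 7,938 nt mammalian expression plasmid on a pCAG backbone. It encodes a synthetic fusion of a mutated Mac rhodopsin to HaloTag. The plasmid is maintained at high copy in E. coli through a ColE1/pUC-type origin and is selected with ampicillin via the β-lactamase gene and its bla promoter. An f1 phage origin and remnants of the lac promoter/operator region are also present in the backbone.

Expression is driven by the CAG promoter, annotated here as the CMV immediate-early enhancer followed by the chicken β-actin/rabbit β-globin chimeric intron. The short "HBB" hit just upstream of the insert most likely reflects β-globin-derived sequence in this promoter region rather than an expressed gene. The open reading frame begins with the opsin domain, which the annotation tool matched by homology to a Neurospora opsin. According to the record it carries the Q139D, D150N and E258V substitutions. It is joined directly to HaloTag, a modified dehalogenase that covalently binds chloroalkane ligands such as fluorescent dyes. A short fragment of the Kir2.1 (KCNJ2) potassium channel follows, a type of sequence commonly added as a membrane trafficking or export signal. The transcript ends at a bGH polyadenylation signal.

A separate SV40 promoter–PuroR–SV40 poly(A) cassette should allow puromycin selection of transfected cells, and a residual ble fragment lies next to it. The associated publication describes engineering positive-going eFRET voltage indicators. This suggests the construct serves as a chemigenetic voltage sensor in which a dye bound to HaloTag reports voltage-dependent changes in the rhodopsin.
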