Addgene plasmid #129259: pCAG-Mac_Q139D_D150N_E258V-HaloTag
Purpose: Express Mac_Q139D_D150N_E258V-HaloTag in mammalian cells
Depositing lab: Eric Schreiter. Depositing organization: HHMI, Janelia Research Campus. Publication: A general approach to engineer positive-going eFRET voltage indicators. Abdelfattah AS, Valenti R, Zheng J, Wong A, Podgorski K, Koyama M, Kim DS, Schreiter ER. Nat Commun. 2020 Jul 10;11(1):3444. doi: 10.1038/s41467-020-17322-1. PubMed 32651384.
Backbone
  Vector backbone: pCAG
  Vector type: Mammalian Expression
Growth in bacteria
  Bacterial resistance: Ampicillin, 100 μg/mL
  Growth temperature: 37°C
  Growth strain: DH5alpha
  Copy number: High Copy
Gene/Insert
  Gene/Insert name: Mac_Q139D_D150N_E258V-HaloTag
  Species: Synthetic
  Mutation: Q139D,D150N,E258V
  Promoter: CAG
  Cloning method: Gibson Cloning
Terms and licenses: Academic/Nonprofit Terms; Industry Terms: Not Available to Industry
Depositor comments: 5' cloning site: NheI, 3' cloning site: HindIII. Please visit https://www.biorxiv.org/content/10.1101/690925v1.full to read the preprint.
How to cite: pCAG-Mac_Q139D_D150N_E258V-HaloTag was a gift from Eric Schreiter (Addgene plasmid # 129259 ; http://n2t.net/addgene:129259 ; RRID:Addgene_129259)
